Addgene plasmid #111838: pCEP4-Q769gp160-QES.i03.V255M
Purpose: Mammalian expression plasmid for Env from the Q769.d22 HIV-1 isolate; QES mutant with enhanced binding to antibody PG16
Depositing lab: Erik Procko. Depositing organization: University of Illinois at Urbana-Champaign. Publication: Conformational engineering of HIV-1 Env based on mutational tolerance in the CD4 and PG16 bound states. Heredia JD, Park J, Choi H, Gill KS, Procko E. J Virol. 2019 Mar 20. pii: JVI.00219-19. doi: 10.1128/JVI.00219-19. PubMed 30894475.
Backbone
  Vector backbone: pCEP4
  Backbone manufacturer: Invitrogen
  Backbone size w/o insert (bp): 10393
  Total vector size (bp): 12964
  Vector type: Mammalian Expression
  Selectable markers: Hygromycin
Growth in bacteria
  Bacterial resistance: Ampicillin, 100 μg/mL
  Growth temperature: 37°C
  Growth strain: DH5alpha
  Copy number: High Copy
Gene/Insert
  Gene/Insert name: HIV-1 (Q769.d22) Env (alt names: gp160; Env)
  Species: Human immunodeficiency virus 1
  Insert size (bp): 2571
  Mutation: Codon-optimized synthetic gene; mutations A200E;F223Y;V255M;I595M
  GenBank ID: AAM66234.1
  Promoter: CMV
  Tag / fusion protein: CD5 leader sequence (N terminal on insert)
  Cloning method: Restriction Enzyme; 5′ cloning site NheI (not destroyed); 3′ cloning site XhoI (not destroyed)
  Sequencing primers: 5′ CMV_fwd; 3′ EBV_rev
Terms and licenses: Academic/Nonprofit Terms; Industry Terms: Not Available to Industry
How to cite: pCEP4-Q769gp160-QES.i03.V255M was a gift from Erik Procko (Addgene plasmid # 111838 ; http://n2t.net/addgene:111838 ; RRID:Addgene_111838)
