[The description below was written by a language model from this plasmid's Addgene catalogue record and pLannotate feature annotations shown in this document.]
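Description:
pCEP4-Q769gp160-QES.i03.V255M is a roughly 13 kb mammalian expression plasmid built on the pCEP4 episomal backbone, carrying full-length HIV-1 envelope glycoprotein (gp160) from the Q769.d22 isolate. In bacteria it is maintained through a high-copy ColE1/pUC-type origin and an ampicillin resistance gene. For mammalian cells, the backbone supplies the Epstein-Barr virus oriP origin together with an EBNA1 coding sequence, which allow the plasmid to replicate and persist extrachromosomally in permissive primate cells. A hygromycin resistance gene, flanked by the HSV thymidine kinase promoter and polyadenylation signal, permits selection of cells that retain it. Several short annotated fragments (herpesvirus glycoprotein pieces, tetracycline resistance, rop and SV40 large T remnants) appear to be non-functional leftovers of backbone construction rather than designed parts.

The insert is a codon-optimized synthetic Env gene of about 2.6 kb cloned between NheI and XhoI sites, driven by the CMV immediate early enhancer and promoter and followed by an SV40 polyadenylation signal. A CD5 leader sequence is fused at the N terminus, where it presumably serves as the secretory signal directing Env into the secretory pathway for display on the cell surface. The gene carries four substitutions, A200E, F223Y, V255M and I595M, which define this "QES" variant; the record describes it as having enhanced binding to the antibody PG16. The associated work concerns conformational engineering of Env based on its mutational tolerance in the CD4-bound and PG16-bound states. The plasmid therefore suits expression of this engineered Env in cultured mammalian cells for studies of antibody and receptor binding and of Env conformation.
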