Features (pLannotate 1.2.2; 19 found; start..end, strand, type, name):
    475..2264    -  rep_origin     oriP: Epstein-Barr virus oriP replication origin (Yates et al., 2000)
   2269..2487    -  CDS            gL (fragment): GL_EBVB9 - Experimental evidence at protein level: Swiss-Prot protein existence level 1. The heterodimer glycoprotein H-glycoprotein L is required for the fusion of viral and plasma membranes leading to virus entry into the host cell. Acts as a functional inhibitor of gH and maintains gH in an inhibited form. Upon binding to host integrins, gL dissociates from gH leading to activation of the viral fusion glycoproteins gB and gH. Fusion of EBV with B-lymphocytes requires the additional receptor- binding protein gp42, which forms a complex with gH/gL. The heterodimer gH/gL targets also host EPHA
   2570..4495    -  CDS            EBNA1: Epstein-Barr nuclear antigen 1, also known as EBNA-1 crucial for latent viral infection, and for episomal amplification of vectors containing the oriP origin (Okita et al., 2013)
   4533..4877    -  CDS            BRRF2_EBVB9 (fragment): Protein inferred from homology: Swiss-Prot protein existence level 3. From Epstein-Barr virus (strain B95-8) (HHV-4) (Human herpesvirus 4).
   4880..4903    -  promoter       tet promoter (fragment): E. coli promoter for tetracycline efflux protein gene
   5016..5120    +  promoter       AmpR promoter: bla
   5121..5981    +  CDS            AmpR: β-lactamase; bla; confers resistance to ampicillin, carbenicillin, and related antibiotics
   6152..6740    +  rep_origin     ori: high-copy-number ColE1/pMB1/pBR322/pUC origin of replication
   6930..7274    -  CDS            TcR (fragment): tetracycline efflux protein; tet; confers resistance to tetracycline
   7357..7502    +  promoter       HSV TK promoter: herpes simplex virus thymidine kinase promoter
   7542..8567    +  CDS            HygR: aminoglycoside phosphotransferase from E. coli; aph(4)-Ia; confers resistance to hygromycin
   8632..8680    +  polyA_signal   HSV TK poly(A) signal: herpes simplex virus thymidine kinase polyadenylation signal (Cole and Stacy, 1985)
   8880..9104    +  CDS            gH (fragment): GH_HHV11 - Experimental evidence at protein level: Swiss-Prot protein existence level 1. The heterodimer glycoprotein H-glycoprotein L is required for the fusion of viral and plasma membranes leading to virus entry into the host cell. Following initial binding to host receptor, membrane fusion is mediated by the fusion machinery composed of gB and the heterodimer gH/gL. May also be involved in the fusion between the virion envelope and the outer nuclear membrane during virion morphogenesis. From Human herpesvirus 1 (strain 17) (HHV-1) (Human herpes simplex virus 1).
   9333..9712    +  enhancer       CMV enhancer: human cytomegalovirus immediate early enhancer
   9714..9913    +  promoter       CMV promoter: human cytomegalovirus (CMV) immediate early promoter
  10010..12529   +  CDS            env: ENV_HV1Y2 - Experimental evidence at protein level: Swiss-Prot protein existence level 1. [Transmembrane protein gp41]: Acts as a class I viral fusion protein. Under the current model, the protein has at least 3 conformational states: pre-fusion native state, pre-hairpin intermediate state, and post-fusion hairpin state. During fusion of viral and target intracellular membranes, the coiled coil regions (heptad repeats) assume a trimer-of-hairpins structure, positioning the fusion peptide in close proximity to the C-terminal region of the ectodomain. The formation of this structure appears to d
  12555..12689   -  polyA_signal   SV40 poly(A) signal: SV40 polyadenylation signal
  12712..12794   -  CDS            large T antigen (fragment): large T antigen from SV40 (simian virus 40)
  12797..12837   +  CDS            rop (fragment): Rop protein, which maintains plasmids at low copy number; rop
>Addgene plasmid #111838 | pCEP4-Q769gp160-QES.i03.V255M | depositor full sequence | sequence record 210171 | pCEP4-Q769gp160-QES.i03.V255M sequence 12964 bps
GCCCCGCCGCCGGACGAACTAAACCTGACTACGGCATCTCTGCCCCTTCTTCGCTGGTACGAGGAGCGCT
TTTGTTTTGTATTCGGGGCAGTGCATGTAATCCCTTCAGTTGGTTGGTACAACTTGCCAACTGGGCCCTG
TTCCACATGTGACACGGGGGGGGACCAAACACAAAGGGGTTCTCTGACTGTAGTTGACATCCTTATAAAT
GGATGTGCACATTTGCCAACACTGAGTGGCTTTCATCCTGGAGCAGACTTTGCATGCTGTGGACTGCAAC
ACAACATTGCCTTTATGTGTAACTCTTGGCTGAAGCTCTTACACCAATGCTGGGGGACATGTACCTCCCA
GGGGCCCAGGAAGACTACGGGAGGCTACACCAACGTCAATCAGAGGGGCCTGTGTAGCTACCGATAAGCG
GACCCTCAAGAGGGCATTAGCAATAGTGTTTATAAGGCCCCCTTGTTAACCCTAAACGGGTAGCATATGC
TTCCCGGGTAGTAGTATATACTATCCAGACTAACCCTAATTCAATAGCATATGTTACCCAACGGGAAGCA
TATGCTATCGAATTAGGGTTAGTAAAAGGGTCCTAAGGAACAGCGATATCTCCCACCCCATGAGCTGTCA
CGGTTTTATTTACATGGGGTCAGGATTCCACGAGGGTAGTGAACCATTTTAGTCACAAGGGCAGTGGCTG
AAGATCAAGGAGCGGGCAGTGAACTCTCCTGAATCTTCGCCTGCTTCTTCATTCTCCTTCGTTTAGCTAA
TAGAATAACTGCTGAGTTGTGAACAGTAAGGTGTATGTGAGGTGCTCGAAAACAAGGTTTCAGGTGACGC
CCCCAGAATAAAATTTGGACGGGGGGTTCAGTGGTGGCATTGTGCTATGACACCAATATAACCCTCACAA
ACCCCTTGGGCAATAAATACTAGTGTAGGAATGAAACATTCTGAATATCTTTAACAATAGAAATCCATGG
GGTGGGGACAAGCCGTAAAGACTGGATGTCCATCTCACACGAATTTATGGCTATGGGCAACACATAATCC
TAGTGCAATATGATACTGGGGTTATTAAGATGTGTCCCAGGCAGGGACCAAGACAGGTGAACCATGTTGT
TACACTCTATTTGTAACAAGGGGAAAGAGAGTGGACGCCGACAGCAGCGGACTCCACTGGTTGTCTCTAA
CACCCCCGAAAATTAAACGGGGCTCCACGCCAATGGGGCCCATAAACAAAGACAAGTGGCCACTCTTTTT
TTTGAAATTGTGGAGTGGGGGCACGCGTCAGCCCCCACACGCCGCCCTGCGGTTTTGGACTGTAAAATAA
GGGTGTAATAACTTGGCTGATTGTAACCCCGCTAACCACTGCGGTCAAACCACTTGCCCACAAAACCACT
AATGGCACCCCGGGGAATACCTGCATAAGTAGGTGGGCGGGCCAAGATAGGGGCGCGATTGCTGCGATCT
GGAGGACAAATTACACACACTTGCGCCTGAGCGCCAAGCACAGGGTTGTTGGTCCTCATATTCACGAGGT
CGCTGAGAGCACGGTGGGCTAATGTTGCCATGGGTAGCATATACTACCCAAATATCTGGATAGCATATGC
TATCCTAATCTATATCTGGGTAGCATAGGCTATCCTAATCTATATCTGGGTAGCATATGCTATCCTAATC
TATATCTGGGTAGTATATGCTATCCTAATTTATATCTGGGTAGCATAGGCTATCCTAATCTATATCTGGG
TAGCATATGCTATCCTAATCTATATCTGGGTAGTATATGCTATCCTAATCTGTATCCGGGTAGCATATGC
TATCCTAATAGAGATTAGGGTAGTATATGCTATCCTAATTTATATCTGGGTAGCATATACTACCCAAATA
TCTGGATAGCATATGCTATCCTAATCTATATCTGGGTAGCATATGCTATCCTAATCTATATCTGGGTAGC
ATAGGCTATCCTAATCTATATCTGGGTAGCATATGCTATCCTAATCTATATCTGGGTAGTATATGCTATC
CTAATTTATATCTGGGTAGCATAGGCTATCCTAATCTATATCTGGGTAGCATATGCTATCCTAATCTATA
TCTGGGTAGTATATGCTATCCTAATCTGTATCCGGGTAGCATATGCTATCCTCATGCATATACAGTCAGC
ATATGATACCCAGTAGTAGAGTGGGAGTGCTATCCTTTGCATATGCCGCCACCTCCCAAGGGGGCGTGAA
TTTTCGCTGCTTGTCCTTTTCCTGCATGCTGGTTGCTCCCATTCTTAGGTGAATTTAAGGAGGCCAGGCT
AAAGCCGTCGCATGTCTGATTGCTCACCAGGTAAATGTCGCTAATGTTTTCCAACGCGAGAAGGTGTTGA
GCGCGGAGCTGAGTGACGTGACAACATGGGTATGCCCAATTGCCCCATGTTGGGAGGACGAAAATGGTGA
CAAGACAGATGGCCAGAAATACACCAACAGCACGCATGATGTCTACTGGGGATTTATTCTTTAGTGCGGG
GGAATACACGGCTTTTAATACGATTGAGGGCGTCTCCTAACAAGTTACATCACTCCTGCCCTTCCTCACC
CTCATCTCCATCACCTCCTTCATCTCCGTCATCTCCGTCATCACCCTCCGCGGCAGCCCCTTCCACCATA
GGTGGAAACCAGGGAGGCAAATCTACTCCATCGTCAAAGCTGCACACAGTCACCCTGATATTGCAGGTAG
GAGCGGGCTTTGTCATAACAAGGTCCTTAATCGCATCCTTCAAAACCTCAGCAAATATATGAGTTTGTAA
AAAGACCATGAAATAACAGACAATGGACTCCCTTAGCGGGCCAGGTTGTGGGCCGGGTCCAGGGGCCATT
CCAAAGGGGAGACGACTCAATGGTGTAAGACGACATTGTGGAATAGCAAGGGCAGTTCCTCGCCTTAGGT
TGTAAAGGGAGGTCTTACTACCTCCATATACGAACACACCGGCGACCCAAGTTCCTTCGTCGGTAGTCCT
TTCTACGTGACTCCTAGCCAGGAGAGCTCTTAAACCTTCTGCAATGTTCTCAAATTTCGGGTTGGAACCT
CCTTGACCACGATGCTTTCCAAACCACCCTCCTTTTTTGCGCCTGCCTCCATCACCCTGACCCCGGGGTC
CAGTGCTTGGGCCTTCTCCTGGGTCATCTGCGGGGCCCTGCTCTATCGCTCCCGGGGGCACGTCAGGCTC
ACCATCTGGGCCACCTTCTTGGTGGTATTCAAAATAATCGGCTTCCCCTACAGGGTGGAAAAATGGCCTT
CTACCTGGAGGGGGCCTGCGCGGTGGAGACCCGGATGATGATGACTGACTACTGGGACTCCTGGGCCTCT
TTTCTCCACGTCCACGACCTCTCCCCCTGGCTCTTTCACGACTTCCCCCCCTGGCTCTTTCACGTCCTCT
ACCCCGGCGGCCTCCACTACCTCCTCGACCCCGGCCTCCACTACCTCCTCGACCCCGGCCTCCACTGCCT
CCTCGACCCCGGCCTCCACCTCCTGCTCCTGCCCCTCCTGCTCCTGCCCCTCCTCCTGCTCCTGCCCCTC
CTGCCCCTCCTGCTCCTGCCCCTCCTGCCCCTCCTGCTCCTGCCCCTCCTGCCCCTCCTGCTCCTGCCCC
TCCTGCCCCTCCTCCTGCTCCTGCCCCTCCTGCCCCTCCTCCTGCTCCTGCCCCTCCTGCCCCTCCTGCT
CCTGCCCCTCCTGCCCCTCCTGCTCCTGCCCCTCCTGCCCCTCCTGCTCCTGCCCCTCCTGCTCCTGCCC
CTCCTGCTCCTGCCCCTCCTGCTCCTGCCCCTCCTGCCCCTCCTGCCCCTCCTCCTGCTCCTGCCCCTCC
TGCTCCTGCCCCTCCTGCCCCTCCTGCCCCTCCTGCTCCTGCCCCTCCTCCTGCTCCTGCCCCTCCTGCC
CCTCCTGCCCCTCCTCCTGCTCCTGCCCCTCCTGCCCCTCCTCCTGCTCCTGCCCCTCCTCCTGCTCCTG
CCCCTCCTGCCCCTCCTGCCCCTCCTCCTGCTCCTGCCCCTCCTGCCCCTCCTCCTGCTCCTGCCCCTCC
TCCTGCTCCTGCCCCTCCTGCCCCTCCTGCCCCTCCTCCTGCTCCTGCCCCTCCTCCTGCTCCTGCCCCT
CCTGCCCCTCCTGCCCCTCCTGCCCCTCCTCCTGCTCCTGCCCCTCCTCCTGCTCCTGCCCCTCCTGCTC
CTGCCCCTCCCGCTCCTGCTCCTGCTCCTGTTCCACCGTGGGTCCCTTTGCAGCCAATGCAACTTGGACG
TTTTTGGGGTCTCCGGACACCATCTCTATGTCTTGGCCCTGATCCTGAGCCGCCCGGGGCTCCTGGTCTT
CCGCCTCCTCGTCCTCGTCCTCTTCCCCGTCCTCGTCCATGGTTATCACCCCCTCTTCTTTGAGGTCCAC
TGCCGCCGGAGCCTTCTGGTCCAGATGTGTCTCCCTTCTCTCCTAGGCCATTTCCAGGTCCTGTACCTGG
CCCCTCGTCAGACATGATTCACACTAAAAGAGATCAATAGACATCTTTATTAGACGACGCTCAGTGAATA
CAGGGAGTGCAGACTCCTGCCCCCTCCAACAGCCCCCCCACCCTCATCCCCTTCATGGTCGCTGTCAGAC
AGATCCAGGTCTGAAAATTCCCCATCCTCCGAACCATCCTCGTCCTCATCACCAATTACTCGCAGCCCGG
AAAACTCCCGCTGAACATCCTCAAGATTTGCGTCCTGAGCCTCAAGCCAGGCCTCAAATTCCTCGTCCCC
CTTTTTGCTGGACGGTAGGGATGGGGATTCTCGGGACCCCTCCTCTTCCTCTTCAAGGTCACCAGACAGA
GATGCTACTGGGGCAACGGAAGAAAAGCTGGGTGCGGCCTGTGAGGATCAGCTTATCGATGATAAGCTGT
CAAACATGAGAATTCTTGAAGACGAAAGGGCCTCGTGATACGCCTATTTTTATAGGTTAATGTCATGATA
ATAATGGTTTCTTAGACGTCAGGTGGCACTTTTCGGGGAAATGTGCGCGGAACCCCTATTTGTTTATTTT
TCTAAATACATTCAAATATGTATCCGCTCATGAGACAATAACCCTGATAAATGCTTCAATAATATTGAAA
AAGGAAGAGTATGAGTATTCAACATTTCCGTGTCGCCCTTATTCCCTTTTTTGCGGCATTTTGCCTTCCT
GTTTTTGCTCACCCAGAAACGCTGGTGAAAGTAAAAGATGCTGAAGATCAGTTGGGTGCACGAGTGGGTT
ACATCGAACTGGATCTCAACAGCGGTAAGATCCTTGAGAGTTTTCGCCCCGAAGAACGTTTTCCAATGAT
GAGCACTTTTAAAGTTCTGCTATGTGGCGCGGTATTATCCCGTGTTGACGCCGGGCAAGAGCAACTCGGT
CGCCGCATACACTATTCTCAGAATGACTTGGTTGAGTACTCACCAGTCACAGAAAAGCATCTTACGGATG
GCATGACAGTAAGAGAATTATGCAGTGCTGCCATAACCATGAGTGATAACACTGCGGCCAACTTACTTCT
GACAACGATCGGAGGACCGAAGGAGCTAACCGCTTTTTTGCACAACATGGGGGATCATGTAACTCGCCTT
GATCGTTGGGAACCGGAGCTGAATGAAGCCATACCAAACGACGAGCGTGACACCACGATGCCTGCAGCAA
TGGCAACAACGTTGCGCAAACTATTAACTGGCGAACTACTTACTCTAGCTTCCCGGCAACAATTAATAGA
CTGGATGGAGGCGGATAAAGTTGCAGGACCACTTCTGCGCTCGGCCCTTCCGGCTGGCTGGTTTATTGCT
GATAAATCTGGAGCCGGTGAGCGTGGGTCTCGCGGTATCATTGCAGCACTGGGGCCAGATGGTAAGCCCT
CCCGTATCGTAGTTATCTACACGACGGGGAGTCAGGCAACTATGGATGAACGAAATAGACAGATCGCTGA
GATAGGTGCCTCACTGATTAAGCATTGGTAACTGTCAGACCAAGTTTACTCATATATACTTTAGATTGAT
TTAAAACTTCATTTTTAATTTAAAAGGATCTAGGTGAAGATCCTTTTTGATAATCTCATGACCAAAATCC
CTTAACGTGAGTTTTCGTTCCACTGAGCGTCAGACCCCGTAGAAAAGATCAAAGGATCTTCTTGAGATCC
TTTTTTTCTGCGCGTAATCTGCTGCTTGCAAACAAAAAAACCACCGCTACCAGCGGTGGTTTGTTTGCCG
GATCAAGAGCTACCAACTCTTTTTCCGAAGGTAACTGGCTTCAGCAGAGCGCAGATACCAAATACTGTCC
TTCTAGTGTAGCCGTAGTTAGGCCACCACTTCAAGAACTCTGTAGCACCGCCTACATACCTCGCTCTGCT
AATCCTGTTACCAGTGGCTGCTGCCAGTGGCGATAAGTCGTGTCTTACCGGGTTGGACTCAAGACGATAG
TTACCGGATAAGGCGCAGCGGTCGGGCTGAACGGGGGGTTCGTGCACACAGCCCAGCTTGGAGCGAACGA
CCTACACCGAACTGAGATACCTACAGCGTGAGCTATGAGAAAGCGCCACGCTTCCCGAAGGGAGAAAGGC
GGACAGGTATCCGGTAAGCGGCAGGGTCGGAACAGGAGAGCGCACGAGGGAGCTTCCAGGGGGAAACGCC
TGGTATCTTTATAGTCCTGTCGGGTTTCGCCACCTCTGACTTGAGCGTCGATTTTTGTGATGCTCGTCAG
GGGGGCGGAGCCTATGGAAAAACGCCAGCAACGCGGCCTTTTTACGGTTCCTGGCCTTTTGCTGCGCCGC
GTGCGGCTGCTGGAGATGGCGGACGCGATGGATATGTTCTGCCAAGGGTTGGTTTGCGCATTCACAGTTC
TCCGCAAGAATTGATTGGCTCCAATTCTTGGAGTGGTGAATCCGTTAGCGAGGTGCCGCCGGCTTCCATT
CAGGTCGAGGTGGCCCGGCTCCATGCACCGCGACGCAACGCGGGGAGGCAGACAAGGTATAGGGCGGCGC
CTACAATCCATGCCAACCCGTTCCATGTGCTCGCCGAGGCGGCATAAATCGCCGTGACGATCAGCGGTCC
AGTGATCGAAGTTAGGCTGGTAAGAGCCGCGAGCGATCCTTGAAGCTGTCCCTGATGGTCGTCATCTACC
TGCCTGGACAGCATGGCCTGCAACGCGGGCATCCCGATGCCGCCGGAAGCGAGAAGAATCATAATGGGGA
AGGCCATCCAGCCTCGCGTCGCGAACGCCAGCAAGACGTAGCCCAGCGCGTCGGCCGCCATGCCCTGCTT
CATCCCCGTGGCCCGTTGCTCGCGTTTGCTGGCGGTGTCCCCGGAAGAAATATATTTGCATGTCTTTAGT
TCTATGATGACACAAACCCCGCCCAGCGTCTTGTCATTGGCGAATTCGAACACGCAGATGCAGTCGGGGC
GGCGCGGTCCCAGGTCCACTTCGCATATTAAGGTGACGCGTGTGGCCTCGAACACCGAGCGACCCTGCAG
CGACCCGCTTAACAGCGTCAACAGCGTGCCGCAGATCCCGGGCAATGAGATATGAAAAAGCCTGAACTCA
CCGCGACGTCTGTCGAGAAGTTTCTGATCGAAAAGTTCGACAGCGTCTCCGACCTGATGCAGCTCTCGGA
GGGCGAAGAATCTCGTGCTTTCAGCTTCGATGTAGGAGGGCGTGGATATGTCCTGCGGGTAAATAGCTGC
GCCGATGGTTTCTACAAAGATCGTTATGTTTATCGGCACTTTGCATCGGCCGCGCTCCCGATTCCGGAAG
TGCTTGACATTGGGGAATTCAGCGAGAGCCTGACCTATTGCATCTCCCGCCGTGCACAGGGTGTCACGTT
GCAAGACCTGCCTGAAACCGAACTGCCCGCTGTTCTGCAGCCGGTCGCGGAGGCCATGGATGCGATCGCT
GCGGCCGATCTTAGCCAGACGAGCGGGTTCGGCCCATTCGGACCGCAAGGAATCGGTCAATACACTACAT
GGCGTGATTTCATATGCGCGATTGCTGATCCCCATGTGTATCACTGGCAAACTGTGATGGACGACACCGT
CAGTGCGTCCGTCGCGCAGGCTCTCGATGAGCTGATGCTTTGGGCCGAGGACTGCCCCGAAGTCCGGCAC
CTCGTGCACGCGGATTTCGGCTCCAACAATGTCCTGACGGACAATGGCCGCATAACAGCGGTCATTGACT
GGAGCGAGGCGATGTTCGGGGATTCCCAATACGAGGTCGCCAACATCTTCTTCTGGAGGCCGTGGTTGGC
TTGTATGGAGCAGCAGACGCGCTACTTCGAGCGGAGGCATCCGGAGCTTGCAGGATCGCCGCGGCTCCGG
GCGTATATGCTCCGCATTGGTCTTGACCAACTCTATCAGAGCTTGGTTGACGGCAATTTCGATGATGCAG
CTTGGGCGCAGGGTCGATGCGACGCAATCGTCCGATCCGGAGCCGGGACTGTCGGGCGTACACAAATCGC
CCGCAGAAGCGCGGCCGTCTGGACCGATGGCTGTGTAGAAGTACTCGCCGATAGTGGAAACCGACGCCCC
AGCACTCGTCCGAGGGCAAAGGAATAGGGGAGATGGGGGAGGCTAACTGAAACACGGAAGGAGACAATAC
CGGAAGGAACCCGCGCTATGACGGCAATAAAAAGACAGAATAAAACGCACGGGTGTTGGGTCGTTTGTTC
ATAAACGCGGGGTTCGGTCCCAGGGCTGGCACTCTGTCGATACCCCACCGAGACCCCATTGGGGCCAATA
CGCCCGCGTTTCTTCCTTTTCCCCACCCCACCCCCCAAGTTCGGGTGAAGGCCCAGGGCTCGCAGCCAAC
GTCGGGGCGGCAGGCCCTGCCATAGCCACTGGCCCCGTGGGTTAGGGACGGGGTCCCCCATGGGGAATGG
TTTATGGTTCGTGGGGGTTATTATTTTGGGCGTTGCGTGGGGTCTGGTCCACGACTGGACTGAGCAGACA
GACCCATGGTTTTTGGATGGCCTGGGCATGGACCGCATGTACTGGCGCGACACGAACACCGGGCGTCTGT
GGCTGCCAAACACCCCCGACCCCCAAAAACCACCGCGCGGATTTCTGGCGTGCCAAGCTAGTCGACCAAT
TCTCATGTTTGACAGCTTATCATCGCAGATCCGGGCAACGTTGTTGCATTGCTGCAGGCGCAGAACTGGT
AGGTATGGAAGATCTATACATTGAATCAATATTGGCAATTAGCCATATTAGTCATTGGTTATATAGCATA
AATCAATATTGGCTATTGGCCATTGCATACGTTGTATCTATATCATAATATGTACATTTATATTGGCTCA
TGTCCAATATGACCGCCATGTTGACATTGATTATTGACTAGTTATTAATAGTAATCAATTACGGGGTCAT
TAGTTCATAGCCCATATATGGAGTTCCGCGTTACATAACTTACGGTAAATGGCCCGCCTGGCTGACCGCC
CAACGACCCCCGCCCATTGACGTCAATAATGACGTATGTTCCCATAGTAACGCCAATAGGGACTTTCCAT
TGACGTCAATGGGTGGAGTATTTACGGTAAACTGCCCACTTGGCAGTACATCAAGTGTATCATATGCCAA
GTCCGCCCCCTATTGACGTCAATGACGGTAAATGGCCCGCCTGGCATTATGCCCAGTACATGACCTTACG
GGACTTTCCTACTTGGCAGTACATCTACGTATTAGTCATCGCTATTACCATGGTGATGCGGTTTTGGCAG
TACACCAATGGGCGTGGATAGCGGTTTGACTCACGGGGATTTCCAAGTCTCCACCCCATTGACGTCAATG
GGAGTTTGTTTTGGCACCAAAATCAACGGGACTTTCCAAAATGTCGTAATAACCCCGCCCCGTTGACGCA
AATGGGCGGTAGGCGTGTACGGTGGGAGGTCTATATAAGCAGAGCTCGTTTAGTGAACCGTCAGATCTCT
AGAAGCTGGGTACCAGCTGCTAGCGCCACCATGCCCATGGGGTCTTTGCAACCCCTCGCTACTCTTTATT
TGCTGGGTATGTTGGTAGCGAGCGTTCTGGCGGCGGGCAATCTCTGGGTAACCGTGTACTACGGCGTGCC
AGTGTGGCGGGATGCTGAAACAACCCTCTTTTGTGCAAGTGATGCAAAAGCGTATGACCGAGAAGCACAC
AATGTTTGGGCTACACATGCGTGCGTTCCGACAGATCCATCCCCCCAAGAAGTACCATTGGGGAATGTAA
CCGAGGAATTCAACATGTGGAAGAATAACATGGTTGAACAGATGCATACAGACATCATCTCTTTGTGGGA
CCAGTCACTGCAGCCGTGTGTGAAACTTACGCCTCTTTGTGTCACGCTGAATTGTTCCAATAGTAATAAC
ATTCCAAGTGTCAGCAACATTACCGATGATATGAAAGAAGAGATTAAGAACTGCAGCTTTAACATGACAA
CCGAATTGAAGGATAAAAAGCAGAACGTTTACTCTTTGTTCTATCGACTGGACGTTGTACCCCTCGAAAC
AAAAACCAACCAGAACAGTAGTCACTCAAGGTATCGGCTCATTAACTGCAACACGTCTGAGATCACGCAG
GCTTGCCCAAAAGTTTCTTTCGAGCCGATCCCTATTCACTATTGTGCGCCTGCAGGCTATGCTATCCTGA
AATGTAACGACAAGGGCTTTAACGGCACTGGACTTTGTAAAAACGTCTCAACAGTACAATGCACGCATGG
GATTAAACCGGTCATGAGTACCCAGCTGCTCCTTAATGGAAGCCTTGCCGAGGGTAAGGTAATGGTACGA
TCCGAAAATATTACAAATAATGCGAAAAACATTATAATACAGTTTAACAACTCTGTGCAAATTAATTGCA
CGCGCCCAGGTAATAACACGCGAAAAAGTATACATCTCGGGCCTGGGAAAGTTTTTTACGCGACGGACAT
AATAGGGGATATAAGGAAAGCGCACTGTAATGTTAATCGCCAACAATGGAATAAGACCCTTCAGGATGTG
GCAACGCAACTCAGGACCCACTTCAGAAACCGTACGATCATATTTAATAATAGTCTCGGTGGGGATTTGG
AAATAACTACGCATAGTTTTAATTGTAGGGGAGAGTTTTTCTATTGTAACACTTCCGGGCTCTTTAATGG
GATATGGAACGGAACGCAAGAACCTAATCGGACCGAGTCTAACGATACAATTACGCTTCAATGTCGGATA
AAGCAGATCATCAACATGTGGCAGAGAGTAGGCCAGGCAATTTACGCACCCCCTATCCAGGGGGAGATCA
GATGCGAAAGTAACATAACCGGACTTATCCTGACGAGGGATGGGGGGATCATCAACAGTACAGAGGAAAC
GTTTAGACCTGGGGGCGGGGACATGAGAGATAATTGGAGGTCCGAGCTCTATAAATACAAAGTTGTAAAG
ATAGAACCGCTTGGAGTGGCTCCAACTAAGGCCAAGAGACGGGTCGTGGAGAGAGAAAAACGGGCGGTAG
GATTTGGCGCGTTCTTTCTCGGTTTCCTTGGCGCAGCCGGATCAACGATGGGGGCCGCCTCCATCACCCT
GACGGTTCAGGCGCGCCAGCTTTTGAGTGGGATTGTGCAGCAGCAGAATAACCTCCTTAGGGCCATAGAG
GCTCAGCAGCACCTGCTGAAGCTTACCGTTTGGGGCATTAAGCAACTGCAGGCGCGGGTACTCGCGGTTG
AAAGATACCTTAAGGATCAGCAACTGCTGGGAATGTGGGGATGTAGTGGAAAGTTCATCTGCACAACCAC
GGTCCCATGGAATTCCTCATGGTCAAATAAATCACAGTCAGAAATATGGGATAATATGACGTGGATGCAG
TGGGACAAGGAGATTAACAATTACACCCAGATTATCTACGATCTTATTGAGGAGTCACAAAGGCAACAAG
AGAAAAACGAACAGGACTTGCTGGCGCTCGACAAATGGGCTAATTTGTGGAACTGGTTCGACATCAGTAA
CTGGCTGTGGTACATCAAGATTTTCATAATGATAGTTGGCGGGCTCATAGGGCTTCGGATTGCGTTCGCA
GTGCTTTCTGTCATCAATAGGGTCAGGCAAGGTTATTCCCCGCTCTCCTTTCAAACCCATACCCCAAACC
CTCGGGATTTGGATAGGCCAGGCCGGATAGAGGAGGAAGGAGGTGAGCAGGATCGGGACCGAAGCATAAG
ACTGGTCTCTGGGTTTCTTGCTTTGGCATGGGACGACCTGAGGTCTCTGTGTTTGTTCAGTTACCACCGC
CTGCGAGATTTCATCTTGGTGGCTGCTAGAACGGTCGAACTTCTTGGACATATTTCACTTAAAGGCTTGA
GACGAGGCTGGGAAGGATTGAAATACCTTGGGAACCTTCTGTCATACTGGGGACGGGAACTGAAGATAAG
TGCCATAAACTTGTTGGACACAATCGCGATTGTTGTGGCGGAATGGACCGATCGGATAATTGAGATTGGC
CAGAGACTGTGTCGCGCTATCATTAATATACCTCGGAGAATCCGACAGGGGTTCGAACGGGCTTTGTTGT
AGTAACTCGAGGCCGGCAAGGCCGGATCCAGACATGATAAGATACATTGATGAGTTTGGACAAACCACAA
CTAGAATGCAGTGAAAAAAATGCTTTATTTGTGAAATTTGTGATGCTATTGCTTTATTTGTAACCATTAT
AAGCTGCAATAAACAAGTTAACAACAACAATTGCATTCATTTTATGTTTCAGGTTCAGGGGGAGGTGGGG
AGGTTTTTTAAAGCAAGTAAAACCTCTACAAATGTGGTATGGCTGATTATGATCCGGCTGCCTCGCGCGT
TTCGGTGATGACGGTGAAAACCTCTGACACATGCAGCTCCCGGAGACGGTCACAGCTTGTCTGTAAGCGG
ATGCCGGGAGCAGACAAGCCCGTCAGGGCGCGTCAGCGGGTGTTGGCGGGTGTCGGGGCGCAGCCATGAC
CGGTCGACTCTAGA
