>Addgene plasmid #111838 | pCEP4-Q769gp160-QES.i03.V255M | addgene partial sequence | sequence record 212775 | Addgene Partial NGS Result
GCCCTGCTTCATCCCCGTGGCCCGTTGCTCGCGTTTGCTGGCGGTGTCCCCGGAAGAAATATATTTGCAT
GTCTTTAGTTCTATGATGACACAAACCCCGCCCAGCGTCTTGTCATTGGCGAATTCGAACACGCAGATGC
AGTCGGGGCGGCGCGGTCCGAGGTCCACTTCGCATATTAAGGTGACGCGTGTGGCCTCGAACACCGAGCG
ACCCTGCAGCGACCCGCTTAACAGCGTCAACAGCGTGCCGCAGATCCCGGGGGGCAATGAGATATGAAAA
AGCCTGAACTCACCGCGACGTCTGTCGAGAAGTTTCTGATCGAAAAGTTCGACAGCGTCTCCGACCTGAT
GCAGCTCTCGGAGGGCGAAGAATCTCGTGCTTTCAGCTTCGATGTAGGAGGGCGTGGATATGTCCTGCGG
GTAAATAGCTGCGCCGATGGTTTCTACAAAGATCGTTATGTTTATCGGCACTTTGCATCGGCCGCGCTCC
CGATTCCGGAAGTGCTTGACATTGGGGAATTCAGCGAGAGCCTGACCTATTGCATCTCCCGCCGTGCACA
GGGTGTCACGTTGCAAGACCTGCCTGAAACCGAACTGCCCGCTGTTCTGCAGCCGGTCGCGGAGGCCATG
GATGCGATCGCTGCGGCCGATCTTAGCCAGACGAGCGGGTTCGGCCCATTCGGACCGCAAGGAATCGGTC
AATACACTACATGGCGTGATTTCATATGCGCGATTGCTGATCCCCATGTGTATCACTGGCAAACTGTGAT
GGACGACACCGTCAGTGCGTCCGTCGCGCAGGCTCTCGATGAGCTGATGCTTTGGGCCGAGGACTGCCCC
GAAGTCCGGCACCTCGTGCACGCGGATTTCGGCTCCAACAATGTCCTGACGGACAATGGCCGCATAACAG
CGGTCATTGACTGGAGCGAGGCGATGTTCGGGGATTCCCAATACGAGGTCGCCAACATCTTCTTCTGGAG
GCCGTGGTTGGCTTGTATGGAGCAGCAGACGCGCTACTTCGAGCGGAGGCATCCGGAGCTTGCAGGATCG
CCGCGGCTCCGGGCGTATATGCTCCGCATTGGTCTTGACCAACTCTATCAGAGCTTGGTTGACGGCAATT
TCGATGATGCAGCTTGGGCGCAGGGTCGATGCGACGCAATCGTCCGATCCGGAGCCGGGACTGTCGGGCG
TACACAAATCGCCCGCAGAAGCGCGGCCGTCTGGACCGATGGCTGTGTAGAAGTACTCGCCGATAGTGGA
AACCGACGCCCCAGCACTCGTCCGGATCGGGAGATGGGGGAGGCTAACTGAAACACGGAAGGAGACAATA
CCGGAAGGAACCCGCGCTATGACGGCAATAAAAAGACAGAATAAAACGCACGGGTGTTGGGTCGTTTGTT
CATAAACGCGGGGTTCGGTCCCAGGGCTGGCACTCTGTCGATACCCCACCGAGACCCCATTGGGGCCAAT
ACGCCCGCGTTTCTTCCTTTTCCCCACCCCACCCCCCAAGTTCGGGTGAAGGCCCAGGGCTCGCAGCCAA
CGTCGGGGCGGCAGGCCCTGCCATAGCCACTGGCCCCGTGGGTTAGGGACGGGGTCCCCCATGGGGAATG
GTTTATGGTTCGTGGGGGTTATTATTTTGGGCGTTGCGTGGGGTCAGGTCCACGACTGGACTGAGCAGAC
AGACCCATGGTTTTTGGATGGCCTGGGCATGGACCGCATGTACTGGCGCGACACGAACACCGGGCGTCTG
TGGCTGCCAAACACCCCCGACCCCCAAAAACCACCGCGCGGATTTCTGGCGTGCCAAGCTAGTCGACCAA
TTCTCATGTTTGACAGCTTATCATCGCAGATCCGGGCAACGTTGTTGCCATTGCTGCAGGCGCAGAACTG
GTAGGTATGGAAGATCTATACATTGAATCAATATTGGCAATTAGCCATATTAGTCATTGGTTATATAGCA
TAAATCAATATTGGCTATTGGCCATTGCATACGTTGTATCTATATCATAATATGTACATTTATATTGGCT
CATGTCCAATATGACCGCCATGTTGACATTGATTATTGACTAGTTATTAATAGTAATCAATTACGGGGTC
ATTAGTTCATAGCCCATATATGGAGTTCCGCGTTACATAACTTACGGTAAATGGCCCGCCTGGCTGACCG
CCCAACGACCCCCGCCCATTGACGTCAATAATGACGTATGTTCCCATAGTAACGCCAATAGGGACTTTCC
ATTGACGTCAATGGGTGGAGTATTTACGGTAAACTGCCCACTTGGCAGTACATCAAGTGTATCATATGCC
AAGTCCGCCCCCTATTGACGTCAATGACGGTAAATGGCCCGCCTGGCATTATGCCCAGTACATGACCTTA
CGGGACTTTCCTACTTGGCAGTACATCTACGTATTAGTCATCGCTATTACCATGGTGATGCGGTTTTGGC
AGTACACCAATGGGCGTGGATAGCGGTTTGACTCACGGGGATTTCCAAGTCTCCACCCCATTGACGTCAA
TGGGAGTTTGTTTTGGCACCAAAATCAACGGGACTTTCCAAAATGTCGTAATAACCCCGCCCCGTTGACG
CAAATGGGCGGTAGGCGTGTACGGTGGGAGGTCTATATAAGCAGAGCTCGTTTAGTGAACCGTCAGATCT
CTAGAAGCTGGGTACCAGCTGCTAGCGCCACCATGCCCATGGGGTCTTTGCAACCCCTCGCTACTCTTTA
TTTGCTGGGTATGTTGGTAGCGAGCGTTCTGGCGGCGGGCAATCTCTGGGTAACCGTGTACTACGGCGTG
CCAGTGTGGCGGGATGCTGAAACAACCCTCTTTTGTGCAAGTGATGCAAAAGCGTATGACCGAGAAGCAC
ACAATGTTTGGGCTACACATGCGTGCGTTCCGACAGATCCATCCCCCCAAGAAGTACCATTGGGGAATGT
AACCGAGGAATTCAACATGTGGAAGAATAACATGGTTGAACAGATGCATACAGACATCATCTCTTTGTGG
GACCAGTCACTGCAGCCGTGTGTGAAACTTACGCCTCTTTGTGTCACGCTGAATTGTTCCAATAGTAATA
ACATTCCAAGTGTCAGCAACATTACCGATGATATGAAAGAAGAGATTAAGAACTGCAGCTTTAACATGAC
AACCGAATTGAAGGATAAAAAGCAGAACGTTTACTCTTTGTTCTATCGACTGGACGTTGTACCCCTCGAA
ACAAAAACCAACCAGAACAGTAGTCACTCAAGGTATCGGCTCATTAACTGCAACACGTCTGAGATCACGC
AGGCTTGCCCAAAAGTTTCTTTCGAGCCGATCCCTATTCACTATTGTGCGCCTGCAGGCTATGCTATCCT
GAAATGTAACGACAAGGGCTTTAACGGCACTGGACTTTGTAAAAACGTCTCAACAGTACAATGCACGCAT
GGGATTAAACCGGTCATGAGTACCCAGCTGCTCCTTAATGGAAGCCTTGCCGAGGGTAAGGTAATGGTAC
GATCCGAAAATATTACAAATAATGCGAAAAACATTATAATACAGTTTAACAACTCTGTGCAAATTAATTG
CACGCGCCCAGGTAATAACACGCGAAAAAGTATACATCTCGGGCCTGGGAAAGTTTTTTACGCGACGGAC
ATAATAGGGGATATAAGGAAAGCGCACTGTAATGTTAATCGCCAACAATGGAATAAGACCCTTCAGGATG
TGGCAACGCAACTCAGGACCCACTTCAGAAACCGTACGATCATATTTAATAATAGTCTCGGTGGGGATTT
GGAAATAACTACGCATAGTTTTAATTGTAGGGGAGAGTTTTTCTATTGTAACACTTCCGGGCTCTTTAAT
GGGATATGGAACGGAACGCAAGAACCTAATCGGACCGAGTCTAACGATACAATTACGCTTCAATGTCGGA
TAAAGCAGATCATCAACATGTGGCAGAGAGTAGGCCAGGCAATTTACGCACCCCCTATCCAGGGGGAGAT
CAGATGCGAAAGTAACATAACCGGACTTATCCTGACGAGGGATGGGGGGATCATCAACAGTACAGAGGAA
ACGTTTAGACCTGGGGGCGGGGACATGAGAGATAATTGGAGGTCCGAGCTCTATAAATACAAAGTTGTAA
AGATAGAACCGCTTGGAGTGGCTCCAACTAAGGCCAAGAGACGGGTCGTGGAGAGAGAAAAACGGGCGGT
AGGATTTGGCGCGTTCTTTCTCGGTTTCCTTGGCGCAGCCGGATCAACGATGGGGGCCGCCTCCATCACC
CTGACGGTTCAGGCGCGCCAGCTTTTGAGTGGGATTGTGCAGCAGCAGAATAACCTCCTTAGGGCCATAG
AGGCTCAGCAGCACCTGCTGAAGCTTACCGTTTGGGGCATTAAGCAACTGCAGGCGCGGGTACTCGCGGT
TGAAAGATACCTTAAGGATCAGCAACTGCTGGGAATGTGGGGATGTAGTGGAAAGTTCATCTGCACAACC
ACGGTCCCATGGAATTCCTCATGGTCAAATAAATCACAGTCAGAAATATGGGATAATATGACGTGGATGC
AGTGGGACAAGGAGATTAACAATTACACCCAGATTATCTACGATCTTATTGAGGAGTCACAAAGGCAACA
AGAGAAAAACGAACAGGACTTGCTGGCGCTCGACAAATGGGCTAATTTGTGGAACTGGTTCGACATCAGT
AACTGGCTGTGGTACATAAAGATTTTCATAATGATAGTTGGCGGGCTCATAGGGCTTCGGATTGCGTTCG
CAGTGCTTTCTGTCATCAATAGGGTCAGGCAAGGTTATTCCCCGCTCTCCTTTCAAACCCATACCCCAAA
CCCTCGGGATTTGGATAGGCCAGGCCGGATAGAGGAGGAAGGAGGTGAGCAGGATCGGGACCGAAGCATA
AGACTGGTCTCTGGGTTTCTTGCTTTGGCATGGGACGACCTGAGGTCTCTGTGTTTGTTCAGTTACCACC
GCCTGCGAGATTTCATCTTGGTGGCTGCTAGAACGGTCGAACTTCTTGGACATATTTCACTTAAAGGCTT
GAGACGAGGCTGGGAAGGATTGAAATACCTTGGGAACCTTCTGTCATACTGGGGACGGGAACTGAAGATA
AGTGCCATAAACTTGTTGGACACAATCGCGATTGTTGTGGCGGAATGGACCGATCGGATAATTGAGATTG
GCCAGAGACTGTGTCGCGCTATCATTAATATACCTCGGAGAATCCGACAGGGGTTCGAACGGGCTTTGTT
GTAGTAACTCGAGGCCGGCAAGGCCGGATCCAGACATGATAAGATACATTGATGAGTTTGGACAAACCAC
AACTAGAATGCAGTGAAAAAAATGCTTTATTTGTGAAATTTGTGATGCTATTGCTTTATTTGTAACCATT
ATAAGCTGCAATAAACAAGTTAACAACAACAATTGCATTCATTTTATGTTTCAGGTTCAGGGGGAGGTGT
GGGAGGTTTTTTAAAGCAAGTAAAACCTCTACAAATGTGGTATGGCTGATTATGATCCGGCTGCCTCGCG
CGTTTCGGTGATGACGGTGAAAACCTCTGACACATGCAGCTCCCGGAGACGGTCACAGCTTGTCTGTAAG
CGGATGCCGGGAGCAGACAAGCCCGTCAGGGCGCGTCAGCGGGTGTTGGCGGGTGTCGGGGCGCAGCCAT
GAGGTCGACTCTAGAGGATCGATCCCCGCCCCGGACGAACTAAACCTGACTACGACATCTCTGCCCCTTC
TTCGCGGGGCAGTGCATGTAATCCCTTCAGTTGGTTGGTACAACTTGCCAACTGGGCCCTGTTCCACATG
TGACACGGGGGGGGACCAAACACAAAGGGGTTCTCTGACTGTAGTTGACATCCTTATAAATGGATGTGCA
CATTTGCCAACACTGAGTGGCTTTCATCCTGGAGCAGACTTTGCAGTCTGTGGACTGCAACACAACATTG
CCTTTATGTGTAACTCTTGGCTGAAGCTCTTACACCAATGCTGGGGGACATGTACCTCCCAGGGGCCCAG
GAAGACTACGGGAGGCTACACCAACGTCAATCAGAGGGGCCTGTGTAGCTACCGATAAGCGGACCCTCAA
GAGGGCATTAGCAATAGTGTTTATAAGGCCCCCTTGTTAACCCTAAACGGGTAGCATATGCTTCCCGGGT
AGTAGTATATACTATCCAGACTAACCCTAATTCAATAGCATATGTTACCCAACGGGAAGCATATGCTATC
GAATTAGGGTTAGTAAAAGGGTCCTAAGGAACAGCGATATCTCCCACCCCATGAGCTGTCACGGTTTTAT
TTACATGGGGTCAGGATTCCACGAGGGTAGTGAACCATTTTAGTCACAAGGGCAGTGGCTGAAGATCAAG
GAGCGGGCAGTGAACTCTCCTGAATCTTCGCCTGCTTCTTCATTCTCCTTCGTTTAGCTAATAGAATAAC
TGCTGAGTTGTGAACAGTAAGGTGTATGTGAGGTGCTCGAAAACAAGGTTTCAGGTGACGCCCCCAGAAT
AAAATTTGGACGGGGGGTTCAGTGGTGGCATTGTGCTATGACACCAATATAACCCTCACAAACCCCTTGG
GCAATAAATACTAGTGTAGGAATGAAACATTCTGAATATCTTTAACAATAGAAATCCATGGGGTGGGGAC
AAGCCGTAAAGACTGGATGTCCATCTCACACGAATTTATGGCTATGGGCAACACATAATCCTAGTGCAAT
ATGATACTGGGGTTATTAAGATGTGTCCCAGGCAGGGACCAAGACAGGTGAACCATGTTGTTACACTCTA
TTTGTAACAAGGGGAAAGAGAGTGGACGCCGACAGCAGCGGACTCCACTGGTTGTCTCTAACACCCCCGA
AAATTAAACGGGGCTCCACGCCAATGGGGCCCATAAACAAAGACAAGTGGCCACTCTTTTTTTTGAAATT
GTGGAGTGGGGGCACGCGTCAGCCCCCACACGCCGCCCTGCGGTTTTGGACTGTAAAATAAGGGTGTAAT
AACTTGGCTGATTGTAACCCCGCTAACCACTGCGGTCAAACCACTTGCCCACAAAACCACTAATGGCACC
CCGGGGAATACCTGCATAAGTAGGTGGGCGGGCCAAGATAGGGGCGCGATTGCTGCGATCTGGAGGACAA
ATTACACACACTTGCGCCTGAGCGCCAAGCACAGGGTTGTTGGTCCTCATATTCACGAGGTCGCTGAGAG
CACGGTGGGCTAATGTTGCCATGGGTAGCATATACTACCCAAATATCTGGATAGCATATGCTATCCTAAT
CTATATCTGGGTAGCATAGGCTATCCTAATCTATATCTGGGTAGCATATGCTATCCTAATCTATATCTGG
GTAGTATATGCTATCCTAATTTATATCTGGGTAGCATAGGCTATCCTAATCTATATCTGGGTAGCATATG
CTATCCTAATCTATATCTGGGTAGTATATGCTATCCTAATCTGTATCCGGGTAGCATATGCTATCCTAAT
AGAGATTAGGGTAGTATATGCTATCCTAATTTATATCTGGGTAGCATATACTACCCAAATATCTGGATAG
CATATGCTATCCTAATCTATATCTGGGTAGCATATGCTATCCTAATCTATATCTGGGTAGCATAGGCTAT
CCTAATCTATATCTGGGTAGCATATGCTATCCTAATCTATATCTGGGTAGTATATGCTATCCTAATTTAT
ATCTGGGTAGCATAGGCTATCCTAATCTATATCTGGGTAGCATATGCTATCCTAATCTATATCTGGGTAG
TATATGCTATCCTAATCTGTATCCGGGTAGCATATGCTATCCTCATGCATATACAGTCAGCATATGATAC
CCAGTAGTAGAGTGGGAGTGCTATCCTTTGCATATGCCGCCACCTCCCAAGGGGGCGTGAATTTTCGCTG
CTTGTCCTTTTCCTGCTGGTTGCTCCCATTCTTAGGTGAATTTAAGGAGGCCAGGCTAAAGCCGTCGCAT
GTCTGATTGCTCACCAGGTAAATGTCGCTAATGTTTTCCAACGCGAGAAGGTGTTGAGCGCGGAGCTGAG
TGACGTGACAACATGGGTATGCCCAATTGCCCCATGTTGGGAGGACGAAAATGGTGACAAGACAGATGGC
CAGAAATACACCAACAGCACGCATGATGTCTACTGGGGATTTATTCTTTAGTGCGGGGGAATACACGGCT
TTTAATACGATTGAGGGCGTCTCCTAACAAGTTACATCACTCCTGCCCTTCCTCACCCTCATCTCCATCA
CCTCCTTCATCTCCGTCATCTCCGTCATCACCCTCCGCGGCAGCCCCTTCCACCATAGGTGGAAACCAGG
GAGGCAAATCTACTCCATCGTCAAAGCTGCACACAGTCACCCTGATATTGCAGGTAGGAGCGGGCTTTGT
CATAACAAGGTCCTTAATCGCATCCTTCAAAACCTCAGCAAATATATGAGTTTGTAAAAAGACCATGAAA
TAACAGACAATGGACTCCCTTAGCGGGCCAGGTTGTGGGCCGGGTCCAGGGGCCATTCCAAAGGGGAGAC
GACTCAATGGTGTAAGACGACATTGTGGAATAGCAAGGGCAGTTCCTCGCCTTAGGTTGTAAAGGGAGGT
CTTACTACCTCCATATACGAACACACCGGCGACCCAAGTTCCTTCGTCGGTAGTCCTTTCTACGTGACTC
CTAGCCAGGAGAGCTCTTAAACCTTCTGCAATGTTCTCAAATTTCGGGTTGGAACCTCCTTGACCACGAT
GCTTTCCAAACCACCCTCCTTTTTTGCGCCTGCCTCCATCACCCTGACCCCGGGGTCCAGTGCTTGGGCC
TTCTCCTGGGTCATCTGCGGGGCCCTGCTCTATCGCTCCCGGGGGCACGTCAGGCTCACCATCTGGGCCA
CCTTCTTGGTGGTATTCAAAATAATCGGCTTCCCCTACAGGGTGGAAAAATGGCCTTCTACCTGGAGGGG
GCCTGCGCGGTGGAGACCCGGATGATGATGACTGACTACTGGGACTCCTGGGCCTCTTTTCTCCACGTCC
ACGACCTCTCCCCCTGGCTCTTTCACGACTTCCCCCCCTGGCTCTTTCACGTCCTCTACCCCGGCGGCCT
CCACTACCTCCTCGACCCCGGCCTCCACTACCTCCTCGACCCCGGCCTCCACTGCCTCCTCGACCCCGGC
CTCCACCTCCTGCTCCTGCCCCTCCTGCTCCTGCCCCTCCTCCTGCTCCTGCCCCTCCTGC
